Addgene plasmid #204686: PdnaK-IR3-IR3-Bxb1-CadR-pZa
Purpose: Cadmium responsive genetic circuit
Depositing lab: Urartu Seker. Depositing organization: Bilkent University UNAM, Nanotechnology Research Center. Publication: A Recombinase-Based Genetic Circuit for Heavy Metal Monitoring. Akboga D, Saltepe B, Bozkurt EU, Seker UOS. Biosensors (Basel). 2022 Feb 16;12(2):122. doi: 10.3390/bios12020122. PubMed 35200383.
Backbone
  Vector backbone: pZa
  Backbone size w/o insert (bp): 2093
  Total vector size (bp): 3692
  Modifications to backbone: Addition of PdnaK promoter and IR3-IR3 operator sites.
  Vector type: Bacterial Expression, Synthetic Biology
Growth in bacteria
  Bacterial resistance: Chloramphenicol, 25 μg/mL
  Growth temperature: 37°C
  Growth strain: DH5alpha
  Copy number: Low Copy
Gene/Insert
  Gene/Insert name: Bxb1
  Species: Synthetic
  Insert size (bp): 1127
  Entrez Gene: Bxb1p45 (a.k.a. Bxb1p45)
  Promoter: Inducible, HspR is its repressor
  Tag / fusion protein: CadR (C terminal on backbone)
  Cloning method: Gibson Cloning
  Sequencing primers: 5′ TACGCCCGGTAGTGATCTTAT
Terms and licenses: Academic/Nonprofit Terms; Industry Terms: Not Available to Industry
How to cite: PdnaK-IR3-IR3-Bxb1-CadR-pZa was a gift from Urartu Seker (Addgene plasmid # 204686 ; http://n2t.net/addgene:204686 ; RRID:Addgene_204686)
