[The description below was written by a language model from this plasmid's Addgene catalogue record and pLannotate feature annotations shown in this document.]
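Description:
PdnaK-IR3-IR3-Bxb1-CadR-pZa is a small bacterial expression plasmid (about 3.7 kb) built on the pZa backbone for synthetic-biology work in E. coli, and is described as part of a cadmium-responsive genetic circuit. It replicates from a p15A origin, which is compatible with ColE1-type plasmids and so allows it to be combined with other circuit components in the same cell; the catalogue lists it as low copy. A short fragment annotated as RSF ori lies next to the p15A region and is probably only a partial homology match rather than a second functional origin. Selection is by chloramphenicol, through a chloramphenicol acetyltransferase gene driven by its own cat promoter and followed by the lambda t0 terminator.

The payload is the Bxb1 serine integrase, a phage-derived recombinase that catalyses unidirectional recombination between attP and attB sites and is widely used to create permanent, memory-like switching in genetic circuits. According to the record, the backbone was modified to carry the PdnaK promoter with two IR3 operator sites, giving an inducible promoter whose repressor is HspR. CadR, a cadmium-responsive transcriptional regulator, is listed as a C-terminal "tag/fusion" on the backbone, but the record does not make clear whether it is truly fused to Bxb1 or expressed as a separate gene. The automated feature table annotates only the backbone elements and an rrnB T1 terminator that would close the expression cassette; the promoter, operators, Bxb1 and CadR in the first half of the sequence are unannotated, so their exact arrangement cannot be confirmed. The plasmid is intended for recombinase-based whole-cell biosensing of heavy metals.
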