Features (pLannotate 1.2.2; 6 found; start..end, strand, type, name):
   1894..1980    +  terminator     rrnB T1 terminator: Escherichia coli rrnB; transcription terminator T1 from the E. coli rrnB gene
   2006..2061    -  rep_origin     RSF ori (fragment): Plasmids containing the RSF 1030 origin of replication can be propagated in E. coli cells that contain additional plasmids with compatible origins.
   2149..2694    -  rep_origin     p15A ori: Plasmids containing the medium-copy-number p15A origin of replication can be propagated in E. coli cells that contain a second plasmid with the ColE1 origin.
   2808..2902    -  terminator     lambda t0 terminator: transcription terminator from phage lambda
   2923..3582    -  CDS            CmR: chloramphenicol acetyltransferase; cat; confers resistance to chloramphenicol
   3583..3685    -  promoter       cat promoter: promoter of the E. coli cat gene encoding chloramphenicol acetyltransferase
>Addgene plasmid #204686 | PdnaK-IR3-IR3-Bxb1-CadR-pZa | addgene full sequence | sequence record 408252 | Addgene NGS Result
CATTTTCGCCAGATATCGACGTCCTCGAGAAAAGCACAAAAAATTTTTGCATCTCCCCCTTGATGACGTG
GTTTACGACCCCATTTAGTAGTCAACCGCAGTGAGTGAGTCTGCAAAAAAATGAAATTGGGCAGTTGAAA
CCAGACGTTTCGCCCCTATTACAGACTCACAACCACATGATGACCGAATATATAGTGGAGACGTTTAGAT
GGCAAGCTTGAGCGGGGTGCACTCATCAGCAAGCTTGAGCGGGGTGCACTCATCAAAAGAGGAGAAAGGT
ACCATGGGAACGGTGGCGCAGATGGAATTAGAAGCGATCAAAGAGCGGAACCGTTCGGCTGCGCATTTCA
ATATCCGCGCCGGGAAATACCGAGGATCCCTGCCGCCGTGGGGATACCTGCCTACGCGCGTGGACGGGGA
GTGGCGGCTGGTGCCGGACCCTGTGCAGCGAGAGCGCATCCTCGAGGTGTATCACCGCGTCGTCGACAAC
CACGAGCCGCTGCATCTGGTGGCCCACGACCTGAACCGGCGTGGTGTCCTGTCGCCGAAGGACTACTTCG
CGCAGCTGCAAGGCCGCGAGCCGCAGGGCCGGGAGTGGTCGGCTACCGCGCTGAAGCGATCGATGATCTC
CGGGGCGATGCTCGGGTACGCGACTCTGAACGGTAAGACCGTCCGAGACGACGACGGAGCCCCGCTGGTG
CGGGCTGAGCCGATCCTGACCCGTGAGCAGCTGGAGGCGCTGCGCGCCGAGCTCGTGAAGACCTCCCGGG
CGAAGCCCGCGGTGTCTACCCCGTCGCTGCTGCTGCGGGTGTTGTTCTGCGCGGTGTGCGGGGAGCCCGC
GTACAAGTTCGCCGGGGGAGGACGTAAGCACCCGCGCTACCGCTGCCGCTCGATGGGGTTCCCGAAGCAC
TGCGGGAACGGCACGGTGGCGATGGCCGAGTGGGACGCGTTCTGCGAGGAGCAGGTACTGGATCTGCTCG
GGGACGCGGAGCGTCTGGAGAAAGTCTGGGTAGCGGGCTCGGACTCCGCGGTCGAACTCGCGGAGGTGAA
CGCGGAGCTGGTGGACCTAACGTCGCTGATCGGCTCCCCGGCCTACCGGGCGGGCTCTCCGCAGCGAGAA
GCACTGGATGCCCGTATTGCGGCGCTGGCCGCGCGGCAAGAGGAGCTGGAGGGCCTGGAGGCTCGCCCGT
CTGGCTGGGAGTGGCGCGAGACCGGGCAGCGGTTCGGGGACTGGTGGCGGGAGCAGGACACCGCGGCAAA
GAACACCTGGCTTCGGTCGATGAACGTTCGGCTGACGTTCGACGTCCGCGGCGGGCTGACTCGCACGATC
GACTTCGGGGATCTTCAGGAGTACGAGCAGCATCTCAGGCTCGGCAGCGTGGTCGAACGGCTACACACCG
GGATGTCGTAAACGCGTATTAAAGAGGAGAAAGGTACCATGAAGATCGGAGAACTGGCCAAAGCCACCGA
CTGCGCCGTGGAAACCATCCGCTACTACGAGCGTGAACAGCTGCTGCCGGAGCCGGCACGCAGCGACGGC
AACTACCGGCTGTACACCCAGGCCCACGTCGAGCGGCTTACCTTCATCCGCAACTGCCGCACCCTGGACA
TGACCCTGGATGAAATCCGCAGCCTGCTACGCCTGCGCGACAGCCCCGATGATTCGTGCGGCAGCGTCAA
TGCGCTGATCGACGAGCATATCGAGCATGTGCAGGCACGGATCGATGGTCTGGTGGCGTTGCAGGAACAG
CTGGTGGAGCTGCGGCGGCGCTGCAATGCACAAGGGGCGGAGTGTGCGATCTTGCAGCAACTGGAGACGA
ACGGGGCGGTATCGGTGCCGGAAACCGAGCATTCGCATGTAGGGCGAAGCCACGGGCATTAACTGCAGGG
CATCAAATAAAACGAAAGGCTCAGTCGAAAGACTGGGCCTTTCGTTTTATCTGTTGTTTGTCGGTGAACG
CTCTCCTGAGTAGGACAAATCCGCCGCCCTAGACCTAGGGATATATTCCGCTTCCTCGCTCACTGACTCG
CTACGCTCGGTCGTTCGACTGCGGCGAGCGGAAATGGCTTACGAACGGGGCGGAGATTTCCTGGAAGATG
CCAGGAAGATACTTAACAGGGAAGTGAGAGGGCCGCGGCAAAGCCGTTTTTCCATAGGCTCCGCCCCCCT
GACAAGCATCACGAAATCTGACGCTCAAATCAGTGGTGGCGAAACCCGACAGGACTATAAAGATACCAGG
CGTTTCCCCCTGGCGGCTCCCTCGTGCGCTCTCCTGTTCCTGCCTTTCGGTTTACCGGTGTCATTCCGCT
GTTATGGCCGCGTTTGTCTCATTCCACGCCTGACACTCAGTTCCGGGTAGGCAGTTCGCTCCAAGCTGGA
CTGTATGCACGAACCCCCCGTTCAGTCCGACCGCTGCGCCTTATCCGGTAACTATCGTCTTGAGTCCAAC
CCGGAAAGACATGCAAAAGCACCACTGGCAGCAGCCACTGGTAATTGATTTAGAGGAGTTAGTCTTGAAG
TCATGCGCCGGTTAAGGCTAAACTGAAAGGACAAGTTTTGGTGACTGCGCTCCTCCAAGCCAGTTACCTC
GGTTCAAAGAGTTGGTAGCTCAGAGAACCTTCGAAAAACCGCCCTGCAAGGCGGTTTTTTCGTTTTCAGA
GCAAGAGATTACGCGCAGACCAAAACGATCTCAAGAAGATCATCTTATTAATCAGATAAAATATTTCTAG
ATTTCAGTGCAATTTATCTCTTCAAATGTAGCACCTGAAGTCAGCCCCATACGATATAAGTTGTTACTAG
TGCTTGGATTCTCACCAATAAAAAACGCCCGGCGGCAACCGAGCGTTCTGAACAAATCCAGATGGAGTTC
TGAGGTCATTACTGGATCTATCAACAGGAGTCCAAGCGAGCTCGATATCAAATTACGCCCCGCCCTGCCA
CTCATCGCAGTACTGTTGTAATTCATTAAGCATTCTGCCGACATGGAAGCCATCACAAACGGCATGATGA
ACCTGAATCGCCAGCGGCATCAGCACCTTGTCGCCTTGCGTATAATATTTGCCCATGGTGAAAACGGGGG
CGAAGAAGTTGTCCATATTGGCCACGTTTAAATCAAAACTGGTGAAACTCACCCAGGGATTGGCTGAGAC
GAAAAACATATTCTCAATAAACCCTTTAGGGAAATAGGCCAGGTTTTCACCGTAACACGCCACATCTTGC
GAATATATGTGTAGAAACTGCCGGAAATCGTCGTGGTATTCACTCCAGAGCGATGAAAACGTTTCAGTTT
GCTCATGGAAAACGGTGTAACAAGGGTGAACACTATCCCATATCACCAGCTCACCGTCTTTCATTGCCAT
ACGGAATTCCGGATGAGCATTCATCAGGCGGGCAAGAATGTGAATAAAGGCCGGATAAAACTTGTGCTTA
TTTTTCTTTACGGTCTTTAAAAAGGCCGTAATATCCAGCTGAACGGTCTGGTTATAGGTACATTGAGCAA
CTGACTGAAATGCCTCAAAATGTTCTTTACGATGCCATTGGGATATATCAACGGTGGTATATCCAGTGAT
TTTTTTCTCCATTTTAGCTTCCTTAGCTCCTGAAAATCTCGATAACTCAAAAAATACGCCCGGTAGTGAT
CTTATTTCATTATGGTGAAAGTTGGAACCTCTTACGTGCCGATCAACGTCT
